Addgene plasmid #222687: CRISPR-StAR1 (Retro)
Purpose: (Empty Backbone) CRISPR-screening
Depositing lab: Ulrich Elling. Depositing organization: Institut fuer Molekulare Biotechnologie (IMBA). Publication: CRISPR-StAR enables high-resolution genetic screening in complex in vivo models. Uijttewaal ECH, Lee J, Sell AC, Botay N, Vainorius G, Novatchkova M, Baar J, Yang J, Potzler T, van der Leij S, Lowden C, Sinner J, Elewaut A, Gavrilovic M, Obenauf A, Schramek D, Elling U. Nat Biotechnol. 2024 Dec 16. doi: 10.1038/s41587-024-02512-9. PubMed 39681701.
Backbone
  Vector backbone: pRetro-UMI
  Vector type: Mammalian Expression, Retroviral, CRISPR
  Selectable markers: Neomycin (select with G418) ; Blasticidin
Growth in bacteria
  Bacterial resistance: Ampicillin, 100 μg/mL
  Growth temperature: 37°C
  Growth strain: NEB Stable
  Copy number: High Copy
Gene/Insert
  Gene/Insert name: None
  Mutation: PGK without BbsI cutsite
Terms and licenses: Academic/Nonprofit Terms; Industry Terms: Not Available to Industry
How to cite: CRISPR-StAR1 (Retro) was a gift from Ulrich Elling (Addgene plasmid # 222687 ; http://n2t.net/addgene:222687 ; RRID:Addgene_222687)
