[The description below was written by a language model from this plasmid's Addgene catalogue record and pLannotate feature annotations shown in this document.]
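Description:
CRISPR-StAR1 (Retro) is an empty-backbone, self-inactivating gammaretroviral vector built on pRetro-UMI and intended for pooled CRISPR screening in mammalian cells. It is maintained in bacteria through a high-copy ColE1/pUC-type origin and an ampicillin resistance gene. For virus production, a CMV enhancer/promoter fused to a truncated 5' LTR drives transcription of the viral genome. This genome carries the MESV packaging signal and a truncated, start-codon-less gag region that supports encapsidation. It ends in a U3-deleted 3' LTR, so the integrated provirus lacks LTR promoter activity. No guide sequence is present; the catalogue lists no insert, and the only recorded modification is a PGK promoter with its BbsI site removed, presumably to keep that enzyme usable for cloning, though the record does not say so.

The payload begins with a human U6 promoter for sgRNA expression. The S. pyogenes tracrRNA/guide scaffold does not follow directly. It is separated from U6 by a PGK-driven blasticidin resistance cassette. This region is interleaved with two loxP sites in the forward orientation and two lox5171 sites annotated on the opposite strand. These two site types recombine with themselves but not with each other. As annotated, recombination between the loxP pair would remove the blasticidin cassette and bring the scaffold next to U6. Recombination between the lox5171 pair spans both the cassette and the scaffold. Cre exposure can therefore yield alternative, mutually exclusive outcomes, consistent with generating active and inactive sgRNA versions within the same cell population, although the record does not spell out this logic. A separate full-length PGK promoter drives NeoR, giving constitutive G418 selection of transduced cells. The associated publication title indicates use in high-resolution genetic screens in complex in vivo models.
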