Features (pLannotate 1.2.2; 27 found; start..end, strand, type, name):
    309..512     +  promoter       CMV promoter: human cytomegalovirus (CMV) immediate early promoter
    513..688     +  LTR            5' LTR (truncated): truncated long terminal repeat from Moloney murine sarcoma virus
    810..1084    +  misc_feature   MESV Ψ (fragment): packaging signal of murine embryonic stem cell virus
   1151..1566    +  CDS            gag (truncated): truncated Moloney murine leukemia virus (MMLV) gag gene lacking the start codon
   1657..1897    +  promoter       U6 promoter: RNA polymerase III promoter for human U6 snRNA
   1947..1980    +  protein_bind   loxP: Cre-mediated recombination occurs in the 8-bp core sequence (GCATACAT). Cre recombinase
   2008..2041    -  protein_bind   lox5171: Cre-mediated recombination occurs in the 8-bp core sequence (GTACACAT). lox5171 sites are compatible with each other, but incompatible with loxP or loxN sites (Lee and Saito, 1988). Cre recombinase
   2072..2418    +  promoter       PGK promoter (fragment): mouse phosphoglycerate kinase 1 promoter
   2410..2524    +  promoter       PGK promoter (fragment): mouse phosphoglycerate kinase 1 promoter
   2538..2934    +  CDS            BSD (fragment): blasticidin S deaminase; Aspergillus terreus BSD; confers resistance to blasticidin
   2945..2978    +  protein_bind   loxP: Cre-mediated recombination occurs in the 8-bp core sequence (GCATACAT). Cre recombinase
   2979..3043    +  misc_RNA       tracrRNA (fragment): trans-activating CRISPR RNA for the Streptococcus pyogenes CRISPR/Cas9 system
   3050..3093    +  misc_RNA       gRNA scaffold (fragment): guide RNA scaffold for the Streptococcus pyogenes CRISPR/Cas9 system
   3134..3167    -  protein_bind   lox5171: Cre-mediated recombination occurs in the 8-bp core sequence (GTACACAT). lox5171 sites are compatible with each other, but incompatible with loxP or loxN sites (Lee and Saito, 1988). Cre recombinase
   3277..3776    +  promoter       PGK promoter: mouse phosphoglycerate kinase 1 promoter
   3790..4593    +  CDS            NeoR/KanR: aminoglycoside phosphotransferase from Tn5; aph(3')-II (or nptII); confers resistance to neomycin, kanamycin, and G418 (Geneticin®)
   4615..4635    +  misc_feature   MCS (fragment): pBluescript multiple cloning site
   4653..4722    +  CDS            env (fragment): murine leukemia virus gPr80 envelope polyprotein precursor; env; proteolytically cleaved into gp70SU and p15TM subunits
   4764..5188    +  LTR            3' LTR (ΔU3): self-inactivating 3' long terminal repeat (LTR) from Moloney murine leukemia virus
   5257..5297    +  CDS            rop (fragment): Rop protein, which maintains plasmids at low copy number; rop
   5399..5437    +  misc_feature   bom (fragment): basis of mobility region from pBR322
   5454..5783    +  promoter       SV40 promoter: SV40 enhancer and early promoter
   5789..5890    +  misc_feature   bom (fragment): basis of mobility region from pBR322
   6076..6664    -  rep_origin     ori: high-copy-number ColE1/pMB1/pBR322/pUC origin of replication
   6835..7695    -  CDS            AmpR: β-lactamase; bla; confers resistance to ampicillin, carbenicillin, and related antibiotics
   7696..7800    -  promoter       AmpR promoter: bla
   7986..308     +  enhancer       CMV enhancer (across the origin): human cytomegalovirus immediate early enhancer
>Addgene plasmid #222687 | CRISPR-StAR1 (Retro) | addgene full sequence | sequence record 441236 | Addgene NGS Result
TCCGCGTTACATAACTTACGGTAAATGGCCCGCCTGGCTGACCGCCCAACGACCCCCGCCCATTGACGTC
AATAATGACGTATGTTCCCATAGTAACGCCAATAGGGACTTTCCATTGACGTCAATGGGTGGAGTATTTA
CGGTAAACTGCCCACTTGGCAGTACATCAAGTGTATCATATGCCAAGTACGCCCCCTATTGACGTCAATG
ACGGTAAATGGCCCGCCTGGCATTATGCCCAGTACATGACCTTATGGGACTTTCCTACTTGGCAGTACAT
CTACGTATTAGTCATCGCTATTACCATGGTGATGCGGTTTTGGCAGTACATCAATGGGCGTGGATAGCGG
TTTGACTCACGGGGATTTCCAAGTCTCCACCCCATTGACGTCAATGGGAGTTTGTTTTGGCACCAAAATC
AACGGGACTTTCCAAAATGTCGTAACAACTCCGCCCCATTGACGCAAATGGGCGGTAGGCGTGTACGGTG
GGAGGTCTATATAAGCAGAGCTCAATAAAAGAGCCCACAACCCCTCACTCGGCGCGCCAGTCCTCCGATA
GACTGCGTCGCCCGGGTACCCGTATTCCCAATAAAGCCTCTTGCTGTTTGCATCCGAATCGTGGTCTCGC
TGTTCCTTGGGAGGGTCTCCTCTGAGTGATTGACTACCCACGACGGGGGTCTTTCATTTGGGGGCTCGTC
CGGGATTTGGAGACCCCTGCCCAGGGACCACCGACCCACCACCGGGAGGTAAGCTGGCCAGCAACTTATC
TGTGTCTGTCCGATTGTCTAGTGTCTATGTTTGATGTTATGCGCCTGCGTCTGTACTAGTTAGCTAACTA
GCTCTGTATCTGGCGGACCCGTGGTGGAACTGACGAGTTCTGAACACCCGGCCGCAACCCTGGGAGACGT
CCCAGGGACTTTGGGGGCCGTTTTTGTGGCCCGACCTGAGGAAGGGAGTCGATGTGGAATCCGACCCCGT
CAGGATATGTGGTTCTGGTAGGAGACGAGAACCTAAAACAGTTCCCGCCTCCGTCTGAATTTTTGCTTTC
GGTTTGGAACCGAAGCCGCGCGTCTTGTCTGCTGCAGCGCTGCAGCATCGTTCTGTGTTGTCTCTGTCTG
ACTGTGTTTCTGTATTTGTCTGAAAATTAGGGCCAGACTGTTACCACTCCCTTAAGTTTGACCTTAGGTC
ACTGGAAAGATGTCGAGCGGATCGCTCACAACCAGTCGGTAGATGTCAAGAAGAGACGTTGGTTACCTTC
TGCTCTGCAGAATGGCCAACCTTTAACGTCGGATGGCCGCGAGACGGCACCTTTAACCGAGACCTCATCA
CCCAGGTTAAGATCAAGGTCTTTTCACCTGGCCCGCATGGACACCCAGACCAGGTCCCCTACATCGTGAC
CTGGGAAGCCTTGGCTTTTGACCCCCCTCCCTGGGTCAAGCCCTTTGTACACCCTAAGCCTCCGCCTCCT
CTTCCTCCATCCGCCCCGTCTCTCCCCCTTGAACCTCCTCGTTCGACCCCGCCTCGATCCTCCCTTTATC
CAGCCCTCACTCCTTCTCTAGGCGCCGGAATTGAAGATCTCCGCGGTTAATTAAAATGATACGGCGACCA
CCGAGATCTGTCTTGATCTAGGAGCTACTCATCAACGGTCACATGTGAGGGCCTATTTCCCATGATTCCT
TCATATTTGCATATACGATACAAGGCTGTTAGAGAGATAATTGGAATTAATTTGACTGTAAACACAAAGA
TATTAGTACAAAATACGTGACGTAGAAAGTAATAATTTCTTGGGTAGTTTGCAGTTTTAAAATTATGTTT
TAAAATGGACTATCATATGCTTACCGTAACTTGAAAGTATTTCGATTTCTTGGCTTTATATATCTTGTGG
AAAGGACGAAACACCGGGTCTTCGCTCGAGAGAAGACCTGTTTAAGAGCTATGCTGATAACTTCGTATAG
CATACATTATACGAAGTTATTTTTTTTTTTTGCGGCCGCCCAGAATTATAACTTCGTATAATGTGTACTA
TACGAAGTTATTAATTAATTCTGGCCTGCAGGAATTCTACCGGGTAGGGGAGGCGCTTTTCCCAAGGCAG
TCTGGAGCATGCGCTTTAGCAGCCCCGCTGGGCACTTGGCGCTACACAAGTGGCCTCTGGCCTCGCACAC
ATTCCACATCCACCGGTAGGCGCCAACCGGCTCCGTTCTTTGGTGGCCCCTTCGCGCCACCTTCTACTCC
TCCCCTAGTCAGGAAGTTCCCCCCCGCCCCGCAGCTCGCGTCGTGCAGGACGTGACAAATGGAAGTAGCA
CGTCTCACTAGTCTCGTGCAGATGGACAGCACCGCTGAGCAATGGAAGCGGGTAGGCCTTTGGGGCAGCG
GCCAATAGCAGCTTTGCTCCTTCGCTTTCCGGGCTCAGGGGCGGGGCGGGCGCCCGAAGGTCCTCCGGAG
GCCCGGCATTCTGCACGCTTCAAAAGCGCACGTCTGCCGCGCTGTTCTCCTCTTCCTCATCTCCGGGCCT
TTCGACCTGCAGCCAATATGGCCAAGCCTTTGTCTCAAGAAGAATCCACCCTCATTGAAAGAGCAACGGC
TACAATCAACAGCATCCCCATCTCTGAGGATTACAGCGTCGCCAGCGCAGCTCTCTCTAGCGACGGCCGC
ATCTTCACTGGTGTCAATGTATATCATTTTACTGGGGGACCTTGTGCAGAACTCGTGGTGCTGGGCACTG
CTGCTGCTGCGGCAGCTGGCAACCTGACTTGTATCGTCGCGATCGGAAATGAGAACAGGGGCATCTTGAG
CCCCTGCGGACGGTGCCGACAGGTGCTTCTCGATCTGCATCCTGGGATCAAAGCCATAGTGAAGGACAGT
GATGGACAGCCGACGGCAGTTGGGATTCGTGAATTGCTGCCCTCTGGTTATGTGTGGGAGGGCTGACCTG
CAGGATAACTTCGTATAGCATACATTATACGAAGTTATCAGCATAGCAAGTTTAAATAAGGCTAGTCCGT
TATCAACTTGAAAAAGTGGCACCGAGTCGGTGCTTTTTTGTTTTAGAGCTAGAAATAGCAAGTTAAAATA
AGGCTAGTCCGTTTTTAGCGCGTGCGCCAATTCTGCAGACAAATGGCTCTAGCATAACTTCGTATAATGT
GTACTATACGAAGTTATCTAGAGGTACCCGTTAAGATCGGAAGAGCACACGTCTGAACTCCAGTCACAAA
ATTATCTCGTATGCCGTCTTATGCTTGTTAATTAACAATTGACGCGTAATTCTACCGGGTAGGGGAGGCG
CTTTTCCCAAGGCAGTCTGGAGCATGCGCTTTAGCAGCCCCGCTGGGCACTTGGCGCTACACAAGTGGCC
TCTGGCCTCGCACACATTCCACATCCACCGGTAGGCGCCAACCGGCTCCGTTCTTTGGTGGCCCCTTCGC
GCCACCTTCTACTCCTCCCCTAGTCAGGAAGTTCCCCCCCGCCCCGCAGCTCGCGTCGTGCAGGACGTGA
CAAATGGAAGTAGCACGTCTCACTAGTCTCGTGCAGATGGACAGCACCGCTGAGCAATGGAAGCGGGTAG
GCCTTTGGGGCAGCGGCCAATAGCAGCTTTGCTCCTTCGCTTTCTGGGCTCAGAGGCTGGGAAGGGGTGG
GTCCGGGGGCGGGCTCAGGGGCGGGCTCAGGGGCGGGGCGGGGGCCCCAAGGGCCCCCCGAGGCCCCGCC
TTCTGCACGCTTCAAAAACGCACGGCTGCCGCGCCGTTCTCCTCTTCCTCATCTCCCGGCCCTTCGACCT
GCAGCCAATATGGGGTCGGCCATTGAACAAGATGGATTGCACGCAGGGTCTCCGGCCGCTTGGGTGGAGA
GGCTATTCGGCTATGACTGGGCACAACAGACAATCGGCTGCTCTGATGCCGCCGTGTTCCGGCTGTCAGC
GCAGGGGCGCCCGGTTCTTTTTGTCAAGACCGACCTGTCCGGTGCCCTGAATGAACTGCAGGACGAGGCA
GCGCGGCTATCGTGGCTGGCCACGACGGGCGTTCCTTGCGCAGCTGTGCTCGACGTTGTCACTGAAGCGG
GAAGGGACTGGCTGCTATTGGGCGAAGTGCCGGGGCAGGATCTCCTGTCATCTCACCTTGCTCCTGCCGA
GAAAGTATCCATCATGGCTGATGCAATGCGGCGGCTGCATACGCTTGATCCGGCTACCTGCCCATTCGAC
CACCAAGCGAAACATCGCATCGAGCGAGCACGTACTCGGATGGAAGCCGGTCTTGTCGATCAGGATGATC
TGGACGAAGAGCATCAGGGGCTCGCGCCAGCCGAACTGTTCGCCAGGCTCAAGGCGCGCATGCCCGACGG
CGAGGATCTCGTCGTGACCCATGGCGATGCCTGCTTGCCGAATATCATGGTGGAAAATGGCCGCTTTTCT
GGATTCATCGACTGTGGCCGGCTGGGTGTGGCGGACCGCTATCAGGACATAGCGTTGGCTACCCGTGATA
TTGCTGAAGAGCTTGGCGGCGAATGGGCTGACCGCTTCCTCGTGCTTTACGGTATCGCCGCTCCCGATTC
GCAGCGCATCGCCTTCTATCGCCTTCTTGACGAGTTCTTCTGAGGGGATCCGTCGACCTGCAGCCAAGCT
TATCGATACCGTCGAGATTTAATTAAGATATCATCAGTGGTCCAGGCTCTAGTTTTGACTCAACAATATC
ACCAGCTGAAGCCTATAGAGTACGAGCCATAGATAAAATAAAAGATTTTATTTAGTCTCCAGAAAAAGGG
GGGAATGAAAGACCCCACCTGTAGGTTTGGCAAGCTAGCTTAAGTAACGCCATTTTGCAAGGCATGGAAA
AATACATAACTGAGAATAGAGAAGTTCAGATCAAGGTCAGGAACAGATGGAACAGGGTCGACCCTAGAGA
ACCATCAGATGTTTCCAGGGTGCCCCAAGGACCTGAAATGACCCTGTGCCTTATTTGAACTAACCAATCA
GTTCGCTTCTCGCTTCTGTTCGCGCGCTTCTGCTCCCCGAGCTCAATAAAAGAGCCCACAACCCCTCACT
CGGGGCGCCAGTCCTCCGATTGACTGAGTCGCCCGGGTACCCGTGTATCCAATAAACCCTCTTGCAGTTG
CATCCGACTTGTGGTCTCGCTGTTCCTTGGGAGGGTCTCCTCTGAGTGATTGACTACCCACGACGGGGGT
CTTTCATTTGGGGGCTCGTCCGGGATTTGGAGACCCCTGCCCAGGGACCACCGACCCACCACCGGGAGGT
AAGCTGGCTGCCTCGCGCGTTTCGGTGATGACGGTGAAAACCTCTGACACATGCAGCTCCCGGAGACGGT
CACAGCTTGTCTGTAAGCGGATGCCGGGAGCAGACAAGCCCGTCAGGGCGCGTCAGCGGGTGTTGGCGGG
TGTCGGGGCGCAGCCATGACCCAGTCACGTAGCGATAGCGGAGTGTAGATCCGGCTGTGGAATGTGTGTC
AGTTAGGGTGTGGAAAGTCCCCAGGCTCCCCAGCAGGCAGAAGTATGCAAAGCATGCATCTCAATTAGTC
AGCAACCAGGTGTGGAAAGTCCCCAGGCTCCCCAGCAGGCAGAAGTATGCAAAGCATGCATCTCAATTAG
TCAGCAACCATAGTCCCGCCCCTAACTCCGCCCATCCCGCCCCTAACTCCGCCCAGTTCCGCCCATTCTC
CGCCCCATGGCTGACTAATTTTTTTTATTTATGCAGAGGCCGAGGCCGCCTCGGCCTCTGAGCTATTCCA
GAAGTAGTGAGGAGGCTTTTTTGGAGGCCTAGGCTTTTGCAAAAAGCTTACTGGCTTAACTATGCGGCAT
CAGAGCAGATTGTACTGAGAGTGCACCATATGCGGTGTGAAATACCGCACAGATGCGTAAGGAGAAAATA
CCGCATCAGGCGCTCTTCCGCTTCCTCGCTCACTGACTCGCTGCGCTCGGTCGTTCGGCTGCGGCGAGCG
GTATCAGCTCACTCAAAGGCGGTAATACGGTTATCCACAGAATCAGGGGATAACGCAGGAAAGAACATGT
GAGCAAAAGGCCAGCAAAAGGCCAGGAACCGTAAAAAGGCCGCGTTGCTGGCGTTTTTCCATAGGCTCCG
CCCCCCTGACGAGCATCACAAAAATCGACGCTCAAGTCAGAGGTGGCGAAACCCGACAGGACTATAAAGA
TACCAGGCGTTTCCCCCTGGAAGCTCCCTCGTGCGCTCTCCTGTTCCGACCCTGCCGCTTACCGGATACC
TGTCCGCCTTTCTCCCTTCGGGAAGCGTGGCGCTTTCTCATAGCTCACGCTGTAGGTATCTCAGTTCGGT
GTAGGTCGTTCGCTCCAAGCTGGGCTGTGTGCACGAACCCCCCGTTCAGCCCGACCGCTGCGCCTTATCC
GGTAACTATCGTCTTGAGTCCAACCCGGTAAGACACGACTTATCGCCACTGGCAGCAGCCACTGGTAACA
GGATTAGCAGAGCGAGGTATGTAGGCGGTGCTACAGAGTTCTTGAAGTGGTGGCCTAACTACGGCTACAC
TAGAAGGACAGTATTTGGTATCTGCGCTCTGCTGAAGCCAGTTACCTTCGGAAAAAGAGTTGGTAGCTCT
TGATCCGGCAAACAAACCACCGCTGGTAGCGGTGGTTTTTTTGTTTGCAAGCAGCAGATTACGCGCAGAA
AAAAAGGATCTCAAGAAGATCCTTTGATCTTTTCTACGGGGTCTGACGCTCAGTGGAACGAAAACTCACG
TTAAGGGATTTTGGTCATGAGATTATCAAAAAGGATCTTCACCTAGATCCTTTTAAATTAAAAATGAAGT
TTTAAATCAATCTAAAGTATATATGAGTAAACTTGGTCTGACAGTTACCAATGCTTAATCAGTGAGGCAC
CTATCTCAGCGATCTGTCTATTTCGTTCATCCATAGTTGCCTGACTCCCCGTCGTGTAGATAACTACGAT
ACGGGAGGGCTTACCATCTGGCCCCAGTGCTGCAATGATACCGCGAGACCCACGCTCACCGGCTCCAGAT
TTATCAGCAATAAACCAGCCAGCCGGAAGGGCCGAGCGCAGAAGTGGTCCTGCAACTTTATCCGCCTCCA
TCCAGTCTATTAATTGTTGCCGGGAAGCTAGAGTAAGTAGTTCGCCAGTTAATAGTTTGCGCAACGTTGT
TGCCATTGCTGCAGGCATCGTGGTGTCACGCTCGTCGTTTGGTATGGCTTCATTCAGCTCCGGTTCCCAA
CGATCAAGGCGAGTTACATGATCCCCCATGTTGTGCAAAAAAGCGGTTAGCTCCTTCGGTCCTCCGATCG
TTGTCAGAAGTAAGTTGGCCGCAGTGTTATCACTCATGGTTATGGCAGCACTGCATAATTCTCTTACTGT
CATGCCATCCGTAAGATGCTTTTCTGTGACTGGTGAGTACTCAACCAAGTCATTCTGAGAATAGTGTATG
CGGCGACCGAGTTGCTCTTGCCCGGCGTCAACACGGGATAATACCGCGCCACATAGCAGAACTTTAAAAG
TGCTCATCATTGGAAAACGTTCTTCGGGGCGAAAACTCTCAAGGATCTTACCGCTGTTGAGATCCAGTTC
GATGTAACCCACTCGTGCACCCAACTGATCTTCAGCATCTTTTACTTTCACCAGCGTTTCTGGGTGAGCA
AAAACAGGAAGGCAAAATGCCGCAAAAAAGGGAATAAGGGCGACACGGAAATGTTGAATACTCATACTCT
TCCTTTTTCAATATTATTGAAGCATTTATCAGGGTTATTGTCTCATGAGCGGATACATATTTGAATGTAT
TTAGAAAAATAAACAAATAGGGGTTCCGCGCACATTTCCCCGAAAAGTGCCACCTGACGTCTAAGAAACC
ATTATTATCATGACATTAACCTATAAAAATAGGCGTATCACGAGGCCCTTTCGTGTTCAAGAATTAGCTT
GGCCATTGCATACGTTGTATCCATATCATAATATGTACATTTATATTGGCTCATGTCCAACATTACCGCC
ATGTTGACATTGATTATTGACTAGTTATTAATAGTAATCAATTACGGGGTCATTAGTTCATAGCCCATAT
ATGGAGT
